LOCUS       Exported 6517 bp ds-DNA circular SYN 13-MAY-2021
DEFINITION  helper virus for monosynaptic tracing; to be coinjected with
            pAAV-TREtight-mTagBFP2-B19G.
ACCESSION   .
VERSION     .
KEYWORDS    pAAV-syn-F14F15S-splitTVA-EGFP-tTA
SOURCE      synthetic DNA construct
  ORGANISM  synthetic DNA construct
REFERENCE   1 (bases 1 to 6517)
  TITLE     Genetic Neuroengineering Group Plasmids
  JOURNAL   Unpublished
REFERENCE   2 (bases 1 to 6517)
  AUTHORS   .
  TITLE     Direct Submission
  JOURNAL   Exported May 13, 2021 from SnapGene Server 1.1.58
            http://www.snapgene.com
FEATURES             Location/Qualifiers
     source          1..6517
                     /organism="synthetic DNA construct"
                     /mol_type="other DNA"
     primer_bind     388..408
                     /label=WPRE-R
                     /note="WPRE, reverse primer"
     CDS             1067..1123
                     /codon_start=1
                     /product="2A peptide from porcine teschovirus-1
                     polyprotein"
                     /label=P2A
                     /note="Eukaryotic ribosomes fail to insert a peptide bond
                     between the Gly and Pro residues, yielding separate
                     polypeptides."
                     /translation="ATNFSLLKQAGDVEENPGP"
     CDS             1124..1840
                     /codon_start=1
                     /product="enhanced GFP"
                     /label=EGFP
                     /translation="MVSKGEELFTGVVPILVELDGDVNGHKFSVSGEGEGDATYGKLTL
                     KFICTTGKLPVPWPTLVTTLTYGVQCFSRYPDHMKQHDFFKSAMPEGYVQERTIFFKDD
                     GNYKTRAEVKFEGDTLVNRIELKGIDFKEDGNILGHKLEYNYNSHNVYIMADKQKNGIK
                     VNFKIRHNIEDGSVQLADHYQQNTPIGDGPVLLPDNHYLSTQSALSKDPNEKRDHMVLL
                     EFVTAAGITLGMDELYK"
     CDS             1124..1840
                     /codon_start=1
                     /product="the original enhanced GFP (Yang et al., 1996)"
                     /label=EGFP
                     /note="mammalian codon-optimized"
                     /translation="MVSKGEELFTGVVPILVELDGDVNGHKFSVSGEGEGDATYGKLTL
                     KFICTTGKLPVPWPTLVTTLTYGVQCFSRYPDHMKQHDFFKSAMPEGYVQERTIFFKDD
                     GNYKTRAEVKFEGDTLVNRIELKGIDFKEDGNILGHKLEYNYNSHNVYIMADKQKNGIK
                     VNFKIRHNIEDGSVQLADHYQQNTPIGDGPVLLPDNHYLSTQSALSKDPNEKRDHMVLL
                     EFVTAAGITLGMDELYK"
     primer_bind     complement(1169..1190)
                     /label=EGFP-N
                     /note="EGFP, reverse primer"
     primer_bind     complement(1430..1449)
                     /label=EXFP-R
                     /note="For distinguishing EGFP variants, reverse primer"
     primer_bind     1777..1798
                     /label=EGFP-C
                     /note="EGFP, forward primer"
     CDS             1850..1906
                     /codon_start=1
                     /product="2A peptide from porcine teschovirus-1
                     polyprotein"
                     /label=P2A
                     /note="Eukaryotic ribosomes fail to insert a peptide bond
                     between the Gly and Pro residues, yielding separate
                     polypeptides."
                     /translation="ATNFSLLKQAGDVEENPGP"
     CDS             1907..2527
                     /codon_start=1
                     /gene="synthetic gene"
                     /product="tetracycline repressor TetR"
                     /label=TetR
                     /note="TetR binds to the tetracycline operator tetO to
                     inhibit transcription. This inhibition can be relieved by
                     adding tetracycline or doxycycline."
                     /translation="MSRLDKSKVINSALELLNEVGIEGLTTRKLAQKLGVEQPTLYWHV
                     KNKRALLDALAIEMLDRHHTHFCPLEGESWQDFLRNNAKSFRCALLSHRDGAKVHLGTR
                     PTEKQYETLENQLAFLCQQGFSLENALYALSAVGHFTLGCVLEDQEHQVAKEERETPTT
                     DSMPPLLRQAIELFDHQGAEPAFLFGLELIICGLEKQLKCESGS"
     regulatory      2798..2807
                     /regulatory_class="other"
                     /note="vertebrate consensus sequence for strong initiation
                     of translation (Kozak, 1987)"
     promoter        complement(2814..3261)
                     /label=hSyn promoter
                     /note="human synapsin I promoter; confers neuron-specific
                     expression (Kugler et al., 2003)"
     repeat_region   3289..3418
                     /label=AAV2 ITR (alternate)
                     /note="Functional equivalent of wild-type AAV2 ITR"
     rep_origin      complement(3480..4068)
                     /direction=LEFT
                     /label=ori
                     /note="high-copy-number ColE1/pMB1/pBR322/pUC origin of
                     replication"
     primer_bind     complement(3560..3579)
                     /label=pBR322ori-F
                     /note="pBR322 origin, forward primer"
     CDS             complement(4239..5099)
                     /codon_start=1
                     /gene="bla"
                     /product="beta-lactamase"
                     /label=AmpR
                     /note="confers resistance to ampicillin, carbenicillin, and
                     related antibiotics"
                     /translation="MSIQHFRVALIPFFAAFCLPVFAHPETLVKVKDAEDQLGARVGYI
                     ELDLNSGKILESFRPEERFPMMSTFKVLLCGAVLSRIDAGQEQLGRRIHYSQNDLVEYS
                     PVTEKHLTDGMTVRELCSAAITMSDNTAANLLLTTIGGPKELTAFLHNMGDHVTRLDRW
                     EPELNEAIPNDERDTTMPVAMATTLRKLLTGELLTLASRQQLIDWMEADKVAGPLLRSA
                     LPAGWFIADKSGAGERGSRGIIAALGPDGKPSRIVVIYTTGSQATMDERNRQIAEIGAS
                     LIKHW"
     primer_bind     4862..4881
                     /label=Amp-R
                     /note="Ampicillin resistance gene, reverse primer"
     promoter        complement(5100..5204)
                     /gene="bla"
                     /label=AmpR promoter
     primer_bind     5272..5290
                     /label=pBRforEco
                     /note="pBR322 vectors, upsteam of EcoRI site, forward
                     primer"
     primer_bind     complement(5328..5350)
                     /label=pGEX 3'
                     /note="pGEX vectors, reverse primer"
     primer_bind     5450..5469
                     /label=pRS-marker
                     /note="pRS vectors, use to sequence yeast selectable
                     marker"
     rep_origin      complement(5486..5941)
                     /direction=LEFT
                     /label=f1 ori
                     /note="f1 bacteriophage origin of replication; arrow
                     indicates direction of (+) strand synthesis"
     primer_bind     complement(5623..5644)
                     /label=F1ori-F
                     /note="F1 origin, forward primer"
     primer_bind     5835..5854
                     /label=F1ori-R
                     /note="F1 origin, reverse primer"
     repeat_region   6016..6156
                     /label=AAV2 ITR
                     /note="inverted terminal repeat of adeno-associated virus
                     serotype 2"
     repeat_region   6027..6156
                     /label=AAV2 ITR
     polyA_signal    6158..6382
                     /label=bGH poly(A) signal
                     /note="bovine growth hormone polyadenylation signal"
     misc_feature    6390..461
                     /label=WPRE
                     /note="woodchuck hepatitis virus posttranscriptional
                     regulatory element"
     CDS             6496..6507
                     /codon_start=1
                     /product="Factor Xa recognition and cleavage site"
                     /label=Factor Xa site
                     /translation="IEGR"
ORIGIN
        1 cagaaggacg tcccgcgcag aatccaggtg gcaacacagg cgagcagcca tggaaaggac
       61 gtcagcttcc ccgacaacac cacggaattg tcagtgccca acagccgagc ccctgtccag
      121 cagcgggcaa ggcaggcggc gatgagttcc gccgtggcaa tagggagggg gaaagcgaaa
      181 gtcccggaaa ggagctgaca ggtggtggca atgccccaac cagtgggggt tgcgtcagca
      241 aacacagtgc acaccacgcc acgttgcctg acaacgggcc acaactcctc ataaagagac
      301 agcaaccagg atttatacaa ggaggagaaa atgaaagcca tacgggaagc aatagcatga
      361 tacaaaggca ttaaagcagc gtatccacat agcgtaaaag gagcaacata gttaagaata
      421 ccagtcaatc tttcacaaat tttgtaatcc agaggttgat tccggagaag ttcctattct
      481 tataggagta taggaacttc tctttgcacc attctaaaga ataacagtga taatttctgg
      541 gttaaggcaa gaagttccta ttctatcaga agtataggaa cttctaggtg cgcggctgct
      601 gcccgcgctg ctgctgctgc tgctgcccgg taacgtgacc ggtaacgggt ccggtaacgg
      661 ttctttgtcc cgttgccccc ccggtcagtt ccgctgctcg gagccgcccg gtgcccacgg
      721 ggagtgttac ccgcaggact ggctgtgcga cggacacccc gactgcgacg acgggcggga
      781 cgagtggggc tgcgggacca gcgcgatccc cgcggtgccc acggacaacg gcacagaggc
      841 tcccactgcc cctgctcctg gacgtgctct gccagccagg aatcacggcc gcatgtggat
      901 gctgatcact gcagtgctcc tgtgctgcct ggtagctgtg ggtggtatcg ctgcatgggg
      961 gaagtccaaa gcaaaaagca ggtctgacat cttcagtctt gaaagcgcat ccaaggagct
     1021 gctggtgcct gacaagagcc aggcagactt gttctccgga tccggagcta ctaacttcag
     1081 cctgctgaag caggctggag acgtggagga gaaccctgga cccatggtga gcaagggcga
     1141 ggagctgttc accggggtgg tgcccatcct ggtcgagctg gacggcgacg taaacggcca
     1201 caagttcagc gtgtccggcg agggcgaggg cgatgccacc tacggcaagc tgaccctgaa
     1261 gttcatctgc accaccggca agctgcccgt gccctggccc accctcgtga ccaccctgac
     1321 ctacggcgtg cagtgcttca gccgctaccc cgaccacatg aagcagcacg acttcttcaa
     1381 gtccgccatg cccgaaggct acgtccagga gcgcaccatc ttcttcaagg acgacggcaa
     1441 ctacaagacc cgcgccgagg tgaagttcga gggcgacacc ctggtgaacc gcatcgagct
     1501 gaagggcatc gacttcaagg aggacggcaa catcctgggg cacaagctgg agtacaacta
     1561 caacagccac aacgtctata tcatggccga caagcagaag aacggcatca aggtgaactt
     1621 caagatccgc cacaacatcg aggacggcag cgtgcagctc gccgaccact accagcagaa
     1681 cacccccatc ggcgacggcc ccgtgctgct gcccgacaac cactacctga gcacccagtc
     1741 cgccctgagc aaagacccca acgagaagcg cgatcacatg gtcctgctgg agttcgtgac
     1801 cgccgccggg atcactctcg gcatggacga gctgtacaag ggaagcggag ctactaactt
     1861 cagcctgctg aagcaggctg gagacgtgga ggagaaccct ggacctatgt ccagactgga
     1921 caagagcaaa gtcatcaact ctgccttgga gctcctgaat gaagttggca ttgagggctt
     1981 gaccaccagg aagctggccc agaagctggg tgtggagcag cctaccctgt actggcatgt
     2041 gaagaacaag agggctctgc ttgatgccct ggccattgag atgttggaca ggcaccacac
     2101 ccacttctgc cctctggaag gggagtcctg gcaggacttc ctgaggaaca atgccaagag
     2161 cttcagatgt gccttgctct cccaccggga tggtgccaaa gttcacttgg gcaccaggcc
     2221 tacagagaag cagtatgaga ccctggagaa ccagctggca ttcctgtgcc aacaaggctt
     2281 ctccctggaa aatgccttgt atgccctctc tgctgtgggc cacttcacct tgggctgtgt
     2341 gctggaggac caggagcacc aagttgccaa ggaggagagg gagaccccca ccactgactc
     2401 catgccacca ctgctgcggc aagctattga gttgtttgac caccaagggg ctgagcctgc
     2461 attccttttt ggcctggaac tgatcatctg tggcctggaa aagcagctga aatgtgagtc
     2521 tggctctcac gtgcccaaaa agagaaagca cgtgcctgct gatgccttgg atgattttga
     2581 cctggacatg ctgcctgctg atgccctgga tgactttgat ttggacatgc tccctgctga
     2641 tgcacttgat gattttgacc tggatatgct gtgagaagtt cctatactcc tataagaata
     2701 ggaacttcta agaggtttca tattgctaat agcagctaca atccagctac cattctgcga
     2761 agttcctata cttctgatag aataggaact tcattaacca tggtggcggc tgactgcgct
     2821 ctcaggcacg acacgactcc tccgctgccc accgcagact gaggcagcgc tgagtcgccg
     2881 gcgccgcagc gcagatggtc gcgcccgtgc ccccctatct cgcgcctcgc gtggtgcggt
     2941 ccggctgggc cggcggcggc gcggacgcga ccaaggtggc cgggaagggg agtttgcggg
     3001 ggaccggcga gtgacgtcag cgcgccttca gtgctgaggc ggcggtggcg cgcgccgcca
     3061 ggcgggggcg aaggcactgt ccgcggtgct gaagctggca gtgcgcacgc gcctcgccgc
     3121 atcctgtttc ccctccccct ctctgatagg ggatgcgcaa tttggggaat gggggttggg
     3181 tgcttgtcca gtgggtcggg gtcggtcgtc aggtaggcac ccccaccccg cctcatcctg
     3241 gtcctaaaac ccacttgcac tcatacgcag ggccctctgc agtctagcag gaacccctag
     3301 tgatggagtt ggccactccc tctctgcgcg ctcgctcgct cactgaggcc gggcgaccaa
     3361 aggtcgcccg acgcccgggc ggcctcagtg agcgagcgag cgcgcagctg cctgcaggac
     3421 atgtgagcaa aaggccagca aaaggccagg aaccgtaaaa aggccgcgtt gctggcgttt
     3481 ttccataggc tccgcccccc tgacgagcat cacaaaaatc gacgctcaag tcagaggtgg
     3541 cgaaacccga caggactata aagataccag gcgtttcccc ctggaagctc cctcgtgcgc
     3601 tctcctgttc cgaccctgcc gcttaccgga tacctgtccg cctttctccc ttcgggaagc
     3661 gtggcgcttt ctcatagctc acgctgtagg tatctcagtt cggtgtaggt cgttcgctcc
     3721 aagctgggct gtgtgcacga accccccgtt cagcccgacc gctgcgcctt atccggtaac
     3781 tatcgtcttg agtccaaccc ggtaagacac gacttatcgc cactggcagc agccactggt
     3841 aacaggatta gcagagcgag gtatgtaggc ggtgctacag agttcttgaa gtggtggcct
     3901 aactacggct acactagaag aacagtattt ggtatctgcg ctctgctgaa gccagttacc
     3961 ttcggaaaaa gagttggtag ctcttgatcc ggcaaacaaa ccaccgctgg tagcggtggt
     4021 ttttttgttt gcaagcagca gattacgcgc agaaaaaaag gatctcaaga agatcctttg
     4081 atcttttcta cggggtctga cgctcagtgg aacgaaaact cacgttaagg gattttggtc
     4141 atgagattat caaaaaggat cttcacctag atccttttaa attaaaaatg aagttttaaa
     4201 tcaatctaaa gtatatatga gtaaacttgg tctgacagtt accaatgctt aatcagtgag
     4261 gcacctatct cagcgatctg tctatttcgt tcatccatag ttgcctgact ccccgtcgtg
     4321 tagataacta cgatacggga gggcttacca tctggcccca gtgctgcaat gataccgcga
     4381 gacccacgct caccggctcc agatttatca gcaataaacc agccagccgg aagggccgag
     4441 cgcagaagtg gtcctgcaac tttatccgcc tccatccagt ctattaattg ttgccgggaa
     4501 gctagagtaa gtagttcgcc agttaatagt ttgcgcaacg ttgttgccat tgctacaggc
     4561 atcgtggtgt cacgctcgtc gtttggtatg gcttcattca gctccggttc ccaacgatca
     4621 aggcgagtta catgatcccc catgttgtgc aaaaaagcgg ttagctcctt cggtcctccg
     4681 atcgttgtca gaagtaagtt ggccgcagtg ttatcactca tggttatggc agcactgcat
     4741 aattctctta ctgtcatgcc atccgtaaga tgcttttctg tgactggtga gtactcaacc
     4801 aagtcattct gagaatagtg tatgcggcga ccgagttgct cttgcccggc gtcaatacgg
     4861 gataataccg cgccacatag cagaacttta aaagtgctca tcattggaaa acgttcttcg
     4921 gggcgaaaac tctcaaggat cttaccgctg ttgagatcca gttcgatgta acccactcgt
     4981 gcacccaact gatcttcagc atcttttact ttcaccagcg tttctgggtg agcaaaaaca
     5041 ggaaggcaaa atgccgcaaa aaagggaata agggcgacac ggaaatgttg aatactcata
     5101 ctcttccttt ttcaatatta ttgaagcatt tatcagggtt attgtctcat gagcggatac
     5161 atatttgaat gtatttagaa aaataaacaa ataggggttc cgcgcacatt tccccgaaaa
     5221 gtgccacctg acgtctaaga aaccattatt atcatgacat taacctataa aaataggcgt
     5281 atcacgaggc cctttcgtct cgcgcgtttc ggtgatgacg gtgaaaacct ctgacacatg
     5341 cagctcccgg agacggtcac agcttgtctg taagcggatg ccgggagcag acaagcccgt
     5401 cagggcgcgt cagcgggtgt tggcgggtgt cggggctggc ttaactatgc ggcatcagag
     5461 cagattgtac tgagagtgca ccataaaatt gtaaacgtta atattttgtt aaaattcgcg
     5521 ttaaattttt gttaaatcag ctcatttttt aaccaataga ccgaaatcgg caaaatccct
     5581 tataaatcaa aagaatagcc cgagatagag ttgagtgttg ttccagtttg gaacaagagt
     5641 ccactattaa agaacgtgga ctccaacgtc aaaggnnnnn nnnnnnnnnn nnnnnnnnnn
     5701 nnnnnnnnnn nnnnnnnnnn nnnnnnnnnn nnnnnnnnnn nnnnnnnnnn nnnnnnnnnn
     5761 nnnnnnnnnn nnnnnnnnnn nnnnnnnnnn nnnnnnnnnn nnnnnnnnnn nnnnnngnnn
     5821 nnnnnnnnnn nnnnnnnnnn nnnnnnnnnn nnnnnnnnnn nnnannnnnn nnnnnnnnnn
     5881 nnnnnnnnnn nnnnnnnnnn nnnnnnnnnn nnnnnnnnnn nnnnnnnnnn nnnnnnnnnn
     5941 nnnnnnnnnn nnnnnnnnnt atgcggtgtg aaataccgca cagatgcgta aggagaaaat
     6001 accgcatcag gcgcccctgc aggcagctgc gcgctcgctc gctcactgag gccgcccggg
     6061 caaagcccgg gcgtcgggcg acctttggtc gcccggcctc agtgagcgag cgagcgcgca
     6121 gagagggagt ggccaactcc atcactaggg gttcctgcca tagagcccac cgcatcccca
     6181 gcatgcctgc tattgtcttc ccaatcctcc cccttgctgt cctgccccac cccacccccc
     6241 agaatagaat gacacctact cagacaatgc gatgcaattt cctcatttta ttaggaaagg
     6301 acagtgggag tggcaccttc cagggtcaag gaaggcacgg gggaggggca aacaacagat
     6361 ggctggcaac tagaaggcac aggatccagg cggggaggcg gcccaaaggg agatccgact
     6421 cgtctgaggg cgaaggcgaa gacgcggaag aggccgcaga gccggcagca ggccgcggga
     6481 aggaaggtcc gctggattga gggccgaagg gacgtag
//
