>Addgene plasmid #136917 | pAAV-syn-F14F15S-splitTVA-EGFP-tTA | depositor full sequence | sequence record 264360 | pAAV-syn-F14F15S-splitTVA-EGFP-tTA sequence 6517 bps
CCTGCAGGCAGCTGCGCGCTCGCTCGCTCACTGAGGCCGCCCGGGCGTCGGGCGACCTTTGGTCGCCCGG
CCTCAGTGAGCGAGCGAGCGCGCAGAGAGGGAGTGGCCAACTCCATCACTAGGGGTTCCTGCTAGACTGC
AGAGGGCCCTGCGTATGAGTGCAAGTGGGTTTTAGGACCAGGATGAGGCGGGGTGGGGGTGCCTACCTGA
CGACCGACCCCGACCCACTGGACAAGCACCCAACCCCCATTCCCCAAATTGCGCATCCCCTATCAGAGAG
GGGGAGGGGAAACAGGATGCGGCGAGGCGCGTGCGCACTGCCAGCTTCAGCACCGCGGACAGTGCCTTCG
CCCCCGCCTGGCGGCGCGCGCCACCGCCGCCTCAGCACTGAAGGCGCGCTGACGTCACTCGCCGGTCCCC
CGCAAACTCCCCTTCCCGGCCACCTTGGTCGCGTCCGCGCCGCCGCCGGCCCAGCCGGACCGCACCACGC
GAGGCGCGAGATAGGGGGGCACGGGCGCGACCATCTGCGCTGCGGCGCCGGCGACTCAGCGCTGCCTCAG
TCTGCGGTGGGCAGCGGAGGAGTCGTGTCGTGCCTGAGAGCGCAGTCAGCCGCCACCATGGTTAATGAAG
TTCCTATTCTATCAGAAGTATAGGAACTTCGCAGAATGGTAGCTGGATTGTAGCTGCTATTAGCAATATG
AAACCTCTTAGAAGTTCCTATTCTTATAGGAGTATAGGAACTTCTCACAGCATATCCAGGTCAAAATCAT
CAAGTGCATCAGCAGGGAGCATGTCCAAATCAAAGTCATCCAGGGCATCAGCAGGCAGCATGTCCAGGTC
AAAATCATCCAAGGCATCAGCAGGCACGTGCTTTCTCTTTTTGGGCACGTGAGAGCCAGACTCACATTTC
AGCTGCTTTTCCAGGCCACAGATGATCAGTTCCAGGCCAAAAAGGAATGCAGGCTCAGCCCCTTGGTGGT
CAAACAACTCAATAGCTTGCCGCAGCAGTGGTGGCATGGAGTCAGTGGTGGGGGTCTCCCTCTCCTCCTT
GGCAACTTGGTGCTCCTGGTCCTCCAGCACACAGCCCAAGGTGAAGTGGCCCACAGCAGAGAGGGCATAC
AAGGCATTTTCCAGGGAGAAGCCTTGTTGGCACAGGAATGCCAGCTGGTTCTCCAGGGTCTCATACTGCT
TCTCTGTAGGCCTGGTGCCCAAGTGAACTTTGGCACCATCCCGGTGGGAGAGCAAGGCACATCTGAAGCT
CTTGGCATTGTTCCTCAGGAAGTCCTGCCAGGACTCCCCTTCCAGAGGGCAGAAGTGGGTGTGGTGCCTG
TCCAACATCTCAATGGCCAGGGCATCAAGCAGAGCCCTCTTGTTCTTCACATGCCAGTACAGGGTAGGCT
GCTCCACACCCAGCTTCTGGGCCAGCTTCCTGGTGGTCAAGCCCTCAATGCCAACTTCATTCAGGAGCTC
CAAGGCAGAGTTGATGACTTTGCTCTTGTCCAGTCTGGACATAGGTCCAGGGTTCTCCTCCACGTCTCCA
GCCTGCTTCAGCAGGCTGAAGTTAGTAGCTCCGCTTCCCTTGTACAGCTCGTCCATGCCGAGAGTGATCC
CGGCGGCGGTCACGAACTCCAGCAGGACCATGTGATCGCGCTTCTCGTTGGGGTCTTTGCTCAGGGCGGA
CTGGGTGCTCAGGTAGTGGTTGTCGGGCAGCAGCACGGGGCCGTCGCCGATGGGGGTGTTCTGCTGGTAG
TGGTCGGCGAGCTGCACGCTGCCGTCCTCGATGTTGTGGCGGATCTTGAAGTTCACCTTGATGCCGTTCT
TCTGCTTGTCGGCCATGATATAGACGTTGTGGCTGTTGTAGTTGTACTCCAGCTTGTGCCCCAGGATGTT
GCCGTCCTCCTTGAAGTCGATGCCCTTCAGCTCGATGCGGTTCACCAGGGTGTCGCCCTCGAACTTCACC
TCGGCGCGGGTCTTGTAGTTGCCGTCGTCCTTGAAGAAGATGGTGCGCTCCTGGACGTAGCCTTCGGGCA
TGGCGGACTTGAAGAAGTCGTGCTGCTTCATGTGGTCGGGGTAGCGGCTGAAGCACTGCACGCCGTAGGT
CAGGGTGGTCACGAGGGTGGGCCAGGGCACGGGCAGCTTGCCGGTGGTGCAGATGAACTTCAGGGTCAGC
TTGCCGTAGGTGGCATCGCCCTCGCCCTCGCCGGACACGCTGAACTTGTGGCCGTTTACGTCGCCGTCCA
GCTCGACCAGGATGGGCACCACCCCGGTGAACAGCTCCTCGCCCTTGCTCACCATGGGTCCAGGGTTCTC
CTCCACGTCTCCAGCCTGCTTCAGCAGGCTGAAGTTAGTAGCTCCGGATCCGGAGAACAAGTCTGCCTGG
CTCTTGTCAGGCACCAGCAGCTCCTTGGATGCGCTTTCAAGACTGAAGATGTCAGACCTGCTTTTTGCTT
TGGACTTCCCCCATGCAGCGATACCACCCACAGCTACCAGGCAGCACAGGAGCACTGCAGTGATCAGCAT
CCACATGCGGCCGTGATTCCTGGCTGGCAGAGCACGTCCAGGAGCAGGGGCAGTGGGAGCCTCTGTGCCG
TTGTCCGTGGGCACCGCGGGGATCGCGCTGGTCCCGCAGCCCCACTCGTCCCGCCCGTCGTCGCAGTCGG
GGTGTCCGTCGCACAGCCAGTCCTGCGGGTAACACTCCCCGTGGGCACCGGGCGGCTCCGAGCAGCGGAA
CTGACCGGGGGGGCAACGGGACAAAGAACCGTTACCGGACCCGTTACCGGTCACGTTACCGGGCAGCAGC
AGCAGCAGCAGCGCGGGCAGCAGCCGCGCACCTAGAAGTTCCTATACTTCTGATAGAATAGGAACTTCTT
GCCTTAACCCAGAAATTATCACTGTTATTCTTTAGAATGGTGCAAAGAGAAGTTCCTATACTCCTATAAG
AATAGGAACTTCTCCGGAATCAACCTCTGGATTACAAAATTTGTGAAAGATTGACTGGTATTCTTAACTA
TGTTGCTCCTTTTACGCTATGTGGATACGCTGCTTTAATGCCTTTGTATCATGCTATTGCTTCCCGTATG
GCTTTCATTTTCTCCTCCTTGTATAAATCCTGGTTGCTGTCTCTTTATGAGGAGTTGTGGCCCGTTGTCA
GGCAACGTGGCGTGGTGTGCACTGTGTTTGCTGACGCAACCCCCACTGGTTGGGGCATTGCCACCACCTG
TCAGCTCCTTTCCGGGACTTTCGCTTTCCCCCTCCCTATTGCCACGGCGGAACTCATCGCCGCCTGCCTT
GCCCGCTGCTGGACAGGGGCTCGGCTGTTGGGCACTGACAATTCCGTGGTGTTGTCGGGGAAGCTGACGT
CCTTTCCATGGCTGCTCGCCTGTGTTGCCACCTGGATTCTGCGCGGGACGTCCTTCTGCTACGTCCCTTC
GGCCCTCAATCCAGCGGACCTTCCTTCCCGCGGCCTGCTGCCGGCTCTGCGGCCTCTTCCGCGTCTTCGC
CTTCGCCCTCAGACGAGTCGGATCTCCCTTTGGGCCGCCTCCCCGCCTGGATCCTGTGCCTTCTAGTTGC
CAGCCATCTGTTGTTTGCCCCTCCCCCGTGCCTTCCTTGACCCTGGAAGGTGCCACTCCCACTGTCCTTT
CCTAATAAAATGAGGAAATTGCATCGCATTGTCTGAGTAGGTGTCATTCTATTCTGGGGGGTGGGGTGGG
GCAGGACAGCAAGGGGGAGGATTGGGAAGACAATAGCAGGCATGCTGGGGATGCGGTGGGCTCTATGGCA
GGAACCCCTAGTGATGGAGTTGGCCACTCCCTCTCTGCGCGCTCGCTCGCTCACTGAGGCCGGGCGACCA
AAGGTCGCCCGACGCCCGGGCTTTGCCCGGGCGGCCTCAGTGAGCGAGCGAGCGCGCAGCTGCCTGCAGG
GGCGCCTGATGCGGTATTTTCTCCTTACGCATCTGTGCGGTATTTCACACCGCATA
[142 nt withheld, positions 3977-4118]
C
[141 nt withheld, positions 4120-4260]
CCTTTGACGTTGGAGTCCACGTTCTTTAATAGTGGACTCTTGTTCCAAACTGGAACAACACTCAACCCTA
TCTCGGGCTATTCTTTTGATTTATAAGGGATTTTGCCGATTTCGGCCTATTGGTTAAAAAATGAGCTGAT
TTAACAAAAATTTAACGCGAATTTTAACAAAATATTAACGTTTACAATTTTATGGTGCACTCTCAGTACA
ATCTGCTCTGATGCCGCATAGTTAAGCCAGCCCCGACACCCGCCAACACCCGCTGACGCGCCCTGACGGG
CTTGTCTGCTCCCGGCATCCGCTTACAGACAAGCTGTGACCGTCTCCGGGAGCTGCATGTGTCAGAGGTT
TTCACCGTCATCACCGAAACGCGCGAGACGAAAGGGCCTCGTGATACGCCTATTTTTATAGGTTAATGTC
ATGATAATAATGGTTTCTTAGACGTCAGGTGGCACTTTTCGGGGAAATGTGCGCGGAACCCCTATTTGTT
TATTTTTCTAAATACATTCAAATATGTATCCGCTCATGAGACAATAACCCTGATAAATGCTTCAATAATA
TTGAAAAAGGAAGAGTATGAGTATTCAACATTTCCGTGTCGCCCTTATTCCCTTTTTTGCGGCATTTTGC
CTTCCTGTTTTTGCTCACCCAGAAACGCTGGTGAAAGTAAAAGATGCTGAAGATCAGTTGGGTGCACGAG
TGGGTTACATCGAACTGGATCTCAACAGCGGTAAGATCCTTGAGAGTTTTCGCCCCGAAGAACGTTTTCC
AATGATGAGCACTTTTAAAGTTCTGCTATGTGGCGCGGTATTATCCCGTATTGACGCCGGGCAAGAGCAA
CTCGGTCGCCGCATACACTATTCTCAGAATGACTTGGTTGAGTACTCACCAGTCACAGAAAAGCATCTTA
CGGATGGCATGACAGTAAGAGAATTATGCAGTGCTGCCATAACCATGAGTGATAACACTGCGGCCAACTT
ACTTCTGACAACGATCGGAGGACCGAAGGAGCTAACCGCTTTTTTGCACAACATGGGGGATCATGTAACT
CGCCTTGATCGTTGGGAACCGGAGCTGAATGAAGCCATACCAAACGACGAGCGTGACACCACGATGCCTG
TAGCAATGGCAACAACGTTGCGCAAACTATTAACTGGCGAACTACTTACTCTAGCTTCCCGGCAACAATT
AATAGACTGGATGGAGGCGGATAAAGTTGCAGGACCACTTCTGCGCTCGGCCCTTCCGGCTGGCTGGTTT
ATTGCTGATAAATCTGGAGCCGGTGAGCGTGGGTCTCGCGGTATCATTGCAGCACTGGGGCCAGATGGTA
AGCCCTCCCGTATCGTAGTTATCTACACGACGGGGAGTCAGGCAACTATGGATGAACGAAATAGACAGAT
CGCTGAGATAGGTGCCTCACTGATTAAGCATTGGTAACTGTCAGACCAAGTTTACTCATATATACTTTAG
ATTGATTTAAAACTTCATTTTTAATTTAAAAGGATCTAGGTGAAGATCCTTTTTGATAATCTCATGACCA
AAATCCCTTAACGTGAGTTTTCGTTCCACTGAGCGTCAGACCCCGTAGAAAAGATCAAAGGATCTTCTTG
AGATCCTTTTTTTCTGCGCGTAATCTGCTGCTTGCAAACAAAAAAACCACCGCTACCAGCGGTGGTTTGT
TTGCCGGATCAAGAGCTACCAACTCTTTTTCCGAAGGTAACTGGCTTCAGCAGAGCGCAGATACCAAATA
CTGTCCTTCTAGTGTAGCCGTAGTTAGGCCACCACTTCAAGAACTCTGTAGCACCGCCTACATACCTCGC
TCTGCTAATCCTGTTACCAGTGGCTGCTGCCAGTGGCGATAAGTCGTGTCTTACCGGGTTGGACTCAAGA
CGATAGTTACCGGATAAGGCGCAGCGGTCGGGCTGAACGGGGGGTTCGTGCACACAGCCCAGCTTGGAGC
GAACGACCTACACCGAACTGAGATACCTACAGCGTGAGCTATGAGAAAGCGCCACGCTTCCCGAAGGGAG
AAAGGCGGACAGGTATCCGGTAAGCGGCAGGGTCGGAACAGGAGAGCGCACGAGGGAGCTTCCAGGGGGA
AACGCCTGGTATCTTTATAGTCCTGTCGGGTTTCGCCACCTCTGACTTGAGCGTCGATTTTTGTGATGCT
CGTCAGGGGGGCGGAGCCTATGGAAAAACGCCAGCAACGCGGCCTTTTTACGGTTCCTGGCCTTTTGCTG
GCCTTTTGCTCACATGT
Features (pLannotate 1.2.2; 20 found; start..end, strand, type, name):
     12..39      +  repeat_region  AAV2 ITR (fragment): inverted terminal repeat of adeno-associated virus serotype 2 inverted
     68..95      +  repeat_region  AAV2 ITR (fragment): inverted terminal repeat of adeno-associated virus serotype 2 inverted
    158..605     +  promoter       hSyn promoter: human synapsin I promoter; confers neuron-specific expression (Kügler et al., 2003)
    661..710     -  intron         β-globin intron (fragment): internally truncated intron from human β-globin
    748..771     -  CDS            VP160 (fragment): 10 tandem repeats of the minimal activation domain of herpes simplex virus VP16 (Cheng et al., 2013)
    787..812     -  CDS            VP64 (fragment): tetrameric repeat of the minimal activation domain of herpes simplex virus VP16 (Beerli et al., 1998)
    892..1512    -  CDS            tetR: TETR2_ECOLX - Experimental evidence at protein level: Swiss-Prot protein existence level 1. TetR is the repressor of the tetracycline resistance element; its N-terminal region forms a helix-turn-helix structure and binds DNA. Binding of tetracycline to TetR reduces the repressor affinity for the tetracycline resistance gene (tetA) promoter operator sites. From Escherichia coli.
   1579..2295    -  CDS            EGFP: EGFP is a basic (constitutively fluorescent) green fluorescent protein published in 1996, derived from Aequorea victoria. It is reported to be a rapidly-maturing weak dimer with moderate acid sensitivity.
   2362..2829    -  CDS            RSVR_COTJA: Experimental evidence at protein level: Swiss-Prot protein existence level 1. Responsible for susceptibility to the retrovirus subgroup A Rous sarcoma virus. From Coturnix japonica (Japanese quail) (Coturnix coturnix japonica).
   2869..2919    -  intron         β-globin intron (fragment): internally truncated intron from human β-globin
   2958..3546    +  misc_feature   WPRE: woodchuck hepatitis virus posttranscriptional regulatory element
   3554..3778    +  polyA_signal   bGH poly(A) signal: bovine growth hormone polyadenylation signal
   3780..3920    +  repeat_region  AAV2 ITR: inverted terminal repeat of adeno-associated virus serotype 2 inverted
   3925..3976    -  misc_feature   bom (fragment): basis of mobility region from pBR322
   3995..4375    +  rep_origin     M13 ori (sequence partly withheld): M13 bacteriophage origin of replication; arrow indicates direction of (+) strand synthesis
   4451..4500    -  misc_feature   bom (fragment): basis of mobility region from pBR322
   4602..4637    -  CDS            rop (fragment): Rop protein, which maintains plasmids at low copy number; rop
   4732..4836    +  promoter       AmpR promoter: bla
   4837..5697    +  CDS            AmpR: β-lactamase; bla; confers resistance to ampicillin, carbenicillin, and related antibiotics
   5868..6456    +  rep_origin     ori: high-copy-number ColE1/pMB1/pBR322/pUC origin of replication
