[The description below was written by a language model from this plasmid's Addgene catalogue record, the feature table of its GenBank file and pLannotate feature annotations shown in this document.]
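Description:
pAAV-syn-F14F15S-splitTVA-EGFP-tTA is a 6.5 kb AAV transfer plasmid for mammalian (neuronal) expression, built on a pAAV backbone. It is propagated in E. coli through a high-copy ColE1/pUC-type origin with ampicillin selection (AmpR under its own bla promoter), and it also carries an f1/M13 phage origin. AAV2 inverted terminal repeats flank the expression cassette so that it can be packaged into recombinant AAV particles.

The payload is a single open reading frame encoding TVA (annotated by similarity to the quail receptor for subgroup A avian sarcoma/leukosis virus), EGFP, and a tetracycline transactivator (a TetR DNA-binding domain followed by VP16-type activation repeats). Two P2A peptides separate these so that they are released as individual proteins. Both feature tables place this reading frame in the opposite orientation to the human synapsin I promoter, with WPRE and the bGH polyadenylation signal lying downstream in the promoter's direction. This is consistent with an inverted, recombinase-dependent cassette. The "F14F15S" in the name presumably refers to FRT-variant (Flp) sites, and "splitTVA" to a divided TVA coding sequence, but neither is annotated or explained in the record; short β-globin intron fragments appear at both ends of the inverted segment.

The sequence record describes the plasmid as a helper virus for monosynaptic tracing, to be co-injected with a TRE-tight-driven mTagBFP2/B19G construct. In that scheme TVA would permit entry of EnvA-pseudotyped rabies virus, EGFP would mark the starter neurons, and tTA would drive glycoprotein expression from the second vector. The depositor has marked this plasmid as discontinued and replaced it with a "v2" version.
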