Addgene plasmid #136917: pAAV-syn-F14F15S-splitTVA-EGFP-tTA
Purpose: This vector has been DISCONTINUED. The updated version is Plasmid 183352: pAAV-syn-F14F15S-splitTVA-EGFP-tTAv2, linked in the comments below.
Depositing lab: Ian Wickersham. Depositing organization: Massachusetts Institute of Technology.
Backbone
  Vector backbone: pAAV
  Vector type: Mammalian Expression, AAV
Growth in bacteria
  Bacterial resistance: Ampicillin, 100 μg/mL
  Growth temperature: 37°C
  Growth strain: NEB Stable
  Copy number: High Copy
Gene/Insert
  Gene/Insert name: TVA, EGFP, tet transactivator
  Species: Synthetic
  Insert size (bp): 3648
  Promoter: synapsin
  Cloning method: Gibson Cloning
  Sequencing primers: 5′ unknown; 3′ unknown
Terms and licenses: Academic/Nonprofit Terms; Industry Terms: Not Available to Industry
Depositor comments: THIS VECTOR IS DISCONTINUED. An updated version can be found here: https://www.addgene.org/183352/
How to cite: pAAV-syn-F14F15S-splitTVA-EGFP-tTA was a gift from Ian Wickersham (Addgene plasmid # 136917)
